Addgene plasmid #124802: pHybr_r2a>mG1-srt-his
Purpose: HDR template to knock-in mouse IgG1 Fc domain in rat IgG2a heavy chain locus. Use in combination with PX458-gR2A_ISO to convert rat IgG2a hybridoma to mouse IgG1 producing cell lines.
Depositing lab: Ferenc Scheeren & Martijn Verdoes. Depositing organization: Leiden University Medical Center. Publication: Functional diversification of hybridoma-produced antibodies by CRISPR/HDR genomic engineering. van der Schoot JMS, Fennemann FL, Valente M, Dolen Y, Hagemans IM, Becker AMD, Le Gall CM, van Dalen D, Cevirgel A, van Bruggen JAC, Engelfriet M, Caval T, Bentlage AEH, Fransen MF, Nederend M, Leusen JHW, Heck AJR, Vidarsson G, Figdor CG, Verdoes M, Scheeren FA. Sci Adv. 2019 Aug 28;5(8):eaaw1822. doi: 10.1126/sciadv.aaw1822. eCollection 2019 Aug. PubMed 31489367.
Backbone
  Vector backbone: pHybr_r2a
  Backbone size w/o insert (bp): 4706
  Total vector size (bp): 5779
  Vector type: Mammalian Expression, Bacterial Expression, CRISPR ; HDR template
  Selectable markers: Blasticidin
Growth in bacteria
  Bacterial resistance: Kanamycin, 50 μg/mL
  Growth temperature: 37°C
  Growth strain: DH5alpha
  Copy number: High Copy
Gene/Insert
  Gene/Insert name: Murine IgG1
  Species: M. musculus (mouse)
  Insert size (bp): 1073
  Promoter: -
  Tag / fusion protein: Sortag (LPETGG) (C terminal on insert); Histag (HHHHHH) (C terminal on insert)
  Cloning method: Restriction Enzyme; 5′ cloning site NheI (not destroyed); 3′ cloning site SalI (not destroyed)
  Sequencing primers: 5′ GTAAAACGACGGCCAGT; 3′ CACATTGCCAAAAGACGGCA
Terms and licenses: Academic/Nonprofit Terms; Industry Terms: Not Available to Industry
How to cite: pHybr_r2a>mG1-srt-his was a gift from Ferenc Scheeren & Martijn Verdoes (Addgene plasmid # 124802 ; http://n2t.net/addgene:124802 ; RRID:Addgene_124802)
