[The description below was written by a language model from this plasmid's Addgene catalogue record and pLannotate feature annotations shown in this document.]
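Description:
pHybr_r2a>mG1-srt-his is a homology-directed repair (HDR) donor plasmid for CRISPR engineering of hybridoma cells. It is designed to knock the mouse IgG1 Fc domain into the rat IgG2a heavy chain locus. It is meant to be co-delivered with the companion Cas9/guide plasmid PX458-gR2A_ISO, so that a hybridoma secreting a rat IgG2a antibody is converted into a line producing the same specificity with a mouse IgG1 constant region. The 5,779 bp plasmid is built on the pHybr_r2a backbone. It is propagated in E. coli through a high-copy ColE1/pUC-type origin and selected with kanamycin through a NeoR/KanR gene driven by the AmpR (bla) promoter. Leftover cloning-vector elements are also annotated, including fragments of an M13 origin, lacZα and lacI, and a T7 promoter.

The payload is a roughly 1.07 kb murine IgG1 insert, annotated as Ighg1 and cloned between NheI and SalI. It carries a C-terminal sortase recognition tag (sortag) followed by a His tag. The short "capTEV" hit in the feature table most likely reflects this 6xHis stretch. The sortag allows site-specific enzymatic conjugation to the secreted antibody, and the His tag supports affinity purification. Downstream, an EMCV IRES links blasticidin S deaminase to the same transcript, which ends in a bGH polyadenylation signal. No promoter is recorded for the insert, which fits a design in which expression and blasticidin resistance depend on integration into the actively transcribed heavy chain locus. The unannotated sequence upstream of Ighg1 and the region downstream of the poly(A) signal, which includes an immunoglobulin heavy chain-like fragment, presumably serve as the homology arms, although the record does not define them explicitly.
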