Features (pLannotate 1.2.2; 14 found; start..end, strand, type, name):
      3..134     -  rep_origin     M13 ori (fragment): M13 bacteriophage origin of replication; arrow indicates direction of (+) strand synthesis
    155..311     -  CDS            lacZα (fragment): LacZα fragment of β-galactosidase; lacZ fragment
    320..338     +  promoter       T7 promoter: promoter for bacteriophage T7 RNA polymerase
   1026..1997    +  CDS            Ighg1: IGHG1_MOUSE - Also known as Igh-4. Experimental evidence at protein level: Swiss-Prot protein existence level 1. From Mus musculus (Mouse).
   2037..2054    +  CDS            capTEV™ (fragment): composite tag for in vivo biotinylation, TEV protease cleavage, and 6xHis tagging
   2182..2644    +  misc_feature   IRES: internal ribosome entry site (IRES) of the encephalomyocarditis virus (EMCV)
   2667..3065    +  CDS            BSD: blasticidin S deaminase; Aspergillus terreus BSD; confers resistance to blasticidin
   3078..3301    +  polyA_signal   bGH poly(A) signal: bovine growth hormone polyadenylation signal
   3403..3696    +  CDS            HVM63_MOUSE (fragment): Experimental evidence at protein level: Swiss-Prot protein existence level 1. Anti-influenza H3N2 neuraminidase antibody. From Mus musculus (Mouse).
   3893..3940    -  CDS            lacI (fragment): lac repressor; lacI; The lac repressor binds to the lac operator to inhibit transcription in E. coli. This inhibition can be relieved by adding lactose or isopropyl-β-D-thiogalactopyranoside (IPTG).
   3977..4017    -  rep_origin     RSF ori (fragment): Plasmids containing the RSF 1030 origin of replication can be propagated in E. coli cells that contain additional plasmids with compatible origins.
   4095..4683    -  rep_origin     ori: high-copy-number ColE1/pMB1/pBR322/pUC origin of replication
   4857..5651    -  CDS            NeoR/KanR: aminoglycoside phosphotransferase confers resistance to neomycin, kanamycin, and G418 (Geneticin®)
   5652..5756    -  promoter       AmpR promoter: bla
>Addgene plasmid #124802 | pHybr_r2a>mG1-srt-his | addgene full sequence | sequence record 244317 | Addgene NGS Result
CTAAATTGTAAGCGTTAATATTTTGTTAAAATTCGCGTTAAATTTTTGTTAAATCAGCTCATTTTTTAAC
CAATAGGCCGAAATCGGCAAAATCCCTTATAAATCAAAAGAATAGACCGAGATAGGGTTGAGTGGCCGCT
ACAGGGCGCTCCCATTCGCCATTCAGGCTGCGCAACTGTTGGGAAGGGCGTTTCGGTGCGGGCCTCTTCG
CTATTACGCCAGCTGGCGAAAGGGGGATGTGCTGCAAGGCGATTAAGTTGGGTAACGCCAGGGTTTTCCC
AGTCACGACGTTGTAAAACGACGGCCAGTGAGCGCGACGTAATACGACTCACTATAGGGCGAATTGAAGG
AAGGCCGTCAAGGCCGCATAGAAAGATCTGAGTAGAACCAAGGTAAAAAGTGTGGGTAAAAACACATGTT
CACAGGCCTGGCTGACATGATGCTGGGCACGTATGGAGGCAAAGTCAAGAGGGCAGTGTAAGGGCCAGAA
GTGAATCCTGACCCAAGAATAGAGAGTGCTAAACCTACGTAGATCGAAGCCAACTAAAAAGACAAGCTAC
AAAACGAAGCTAAGGCCAGAGATCTTGGACTGTGAAGAGTTCAGAGAACCTAGGATCAGGAACCATTAGT
AACAGGCCAAGGAAGATAGAAGCTGCCTAGGACTTGGCAAGAGCCAACATGGTTGGACTGGAAAAGAAAG
GAGGAGACAGAAGACAGGAGAGATGTGCCAACTTGATTTTGGGCTTCACTGTTGTCCATACTGTGTGCAG
CCATATGGCCCACAGATAACAGGTTTAGCCGAGGAACACAGATACCCACATTGGACAATGGTGGGGGAAC
ACAGATACCCATACTACAGGGCTCTTTAGGGCATTTCCTGAAAGTGTACTAGGAGTGGGACTGGGCTCAA
AGGGATTAGGTGTGATCTGGCCTGGTGAGGCTGACATTGGCAAGCCCAATGGTTGGGTGTTGCCTCCTCC
ATGTGCTAGCGATCGCAGGCGCAATCTTCGCATTTCTTTTTTCCAGCAAAGACCACACCACCTTCTGTGT
ACCCACTCGCACCAGGCAGCGCCGCTCAAACCAACAGTATGGTGACCTTGGGGTGTCTTGTGAAGGGCTA
CTTTCCCGAGCCCGTTACCGTCACCTGGAACTCCGGGTCTCTCTCAAGCGGCGTTCACACCTTCCCCGCC
GTACTGCAATCAGACCTCTATACCCTGTCTTCCAGCGTCACTGTACCCAGTTCCACCTGGCCCAGTGAAA
CTGTCACATGTAATGTCGCACACCCAGCTTCCTCCACCAAAGTGGACAAAAAGATCGTGCCTAGGGACTG
TGGATGCAAGCCATGTATCTGCACTGTCCCCGAGGTTTCAAGTGTATTTATCTTCCCCCCAAAGCCCAAA
GATGTCCTCACCATAACACTCACACCCAAGGTGACCTGCGTGGTGGTCGATATCAGTAAAGATGACCCCG
AGGTCCAATTCAGCTGGTTTGTGGATGATGTAGAGGTCCACACTGCTCAGACTCAGCCACGGGAAGAGCA
GTTTAACTCAACATTTCGGAGTGTGTCCGAACTGCCAATCATGCACCAAGATTGGCTCAATGGGAAAGAA
TTCAAATGCAGGGTGAATAGTGCCGCCTTTCCTGCACCAATAGAGAAAACCATATCAAAGACAAAGGGCA
GGCCCAAGGCCCCTCAAGTCTATACTATACCTCCACCCAAGGAGCAAATGGCTAAAGATAAGGTAAGCCT
CACCTGCATGATCACAGATTTTTTCCCAGAAGACATAACTGTCGAATGGCAATGGAACGGCCAACCTGCA
GAAAATTACAAGAATACTCAGCCTATTATGGACACCGATGGCAGCTACTTCGTGTATTCAAAACTGAACG
TACAGAAATCTAATTGGGAAGCAGGGAATACATTCACATGCTCTGTGTTGCATGAAGGGCTCCATAACCA
CCACACTGAAAAGAGCTTGAGCCACTCTCCCGGAAAGCGTACGGGAGGCGGAGGCAGCCTGCCGGAAACC
GGCGGCCATCATCATCATCATCATTGAGTCGACGTCGAGGCCCCTCTCCCTCCCCCCCCCCTAACGTTAC
TGGCCGAAGCCGCTTGGAATAAGGCCGGTGTGCGTTTGTCTATATGTTATTTTCCACCATATTGCCGTCT
TTTGGCAATGTGAGGGCCCGGAAACCTGGCCCTGTCTTCTTGACGAGCATTCCTAGGGGTCTTTCCCCTC
TCGCCAAAGGAATGCAAGGTCTGTTGAATGTCGTGAAGGAAGCAGTTCCTCTGGAAGCTTCTTGAAGACA
AACAACGTCTGTAGCGACCCTTTGCAGGCAGCGGAACCCCCCACCTGGCGACAGGTGCCTCTGCGGCCAA
AAGCCACGTGTATAAGATACACCTGCAAAGGCGGCACAACCCCAGTGCCACGTTGTGAGTTGGATAGTTG
TGGAAAGAGTCAAATGGCTCTCCTCAAGCGTATTCAACAAGGGGCTGAAGGATGCCCAGAAGGTACCCCA
TTGTATGGGATCTGATCTGGGGCCTCGGTGCACATGCTTTACATGTGTTTAGTCGAGGTTAAAAAAACGT
CTAGGCCCCCCGAACCACGGGGACGTGGTTTTCCTTTGAAAAACACGATGATAATATGGCCACAGAATTC
GCCACCATGGCCAAGCCTTTGTCTCAAGAAGAATCCACCCTCATTGAAAGAGCAACGGCTACAATCAACA
GCATCCCCATCTCTGAAGACTACAGCGTCGCCAGCGCAGCTCTCTCTAGCGACGGCCGCATCTTCACTGG
TGTCAATGTATATCATTTTACTGGGGGACCTTGTGCAGAACTCGTGGTGCTGGGCACTGCTGCTGCTGCG
GCAGCTGGCAACCTGACTTGTATCGTCGCGATCGGAAATGAGAACAGGGGCATCTTGAGCCCCTGCGGAC
GGTGCCGACAGGTGCTTCTCGATCTGCATCCTGGGATCAAAGCCATAGTGAAGGACAGTGATGGACAGCC
GACGGCAGTTGGGATTCGTGAATTGCTGCCCTCTGGTTATGTGTGGGAGGGCTAAGTACTAGTCGAGTGT
GCCTTCTAGTTGCCAGCCATCTGTTGTTTGCCCCTCCCCCGTGCCTTCCTTGACCCTGGAAGGTGCCACT
CCCACTGTCCTTTCCTAATAAAATGAGGAAATTGCATCGCATTGTCTGAGTAGGTGTCATTCTATTCTGG
GGGGTGGGGTGGGGCAGGACAGCAAGGGGGAGGATTGGGAAGACAATAGCAGGCATGCTGGGGATGCGGT
GGGCTCTATGGAGATCTTGTACAACTTGGGGAGGGTACAAAATGGAGGACTTGTAGGAGCTTGGGTCCAG
ACCTGTCAGACAAAATGATCACGCATACTTATTCTTGTTGAAACAACAGCCCCATCTGTCTATCCACTGG
CTCCTGGAACTGCTCTCAAAAGTAACTCCATGGTGACCCTGGGATGCCTGGTCAAGGGCTATTTCCCTGA
GTCAGTCACCGTGACCTGGAACTCTGGAGCCCTGTCCAGCGGTGTGCACACCTTCCCAGCTGTCCTGCAG
TCTGGACTCTACACTCTCACCAGCTCAGTGACTGTACCCTCCAGCACCTGGTCCAGCCAGGCCGTCACCT
GCAACGTAGCCCACCCGGCCAGCAGCACCAAGGTGGACAAGAAAATTGGTGAGAGAACAACCAGGGGATG
AGGGGCTCACTAGAGGTGAGGATAAGGCATTAGATTGCCTACACCAACCAGGGTGGGCAGACATCACCAG
GGAGGGGGCCTCAGCCCAGGAGACCAAAAATTCTCCTTTGTCTCCCTTCTGGAGATTTCTATGTCCTTTA
CACCCATTTATTAATATTCTCTGGGCCTCATGGGCCTTCCTTTCACTGCCCGCTTTCCAGTCGGGAAACC
TGTCGTGCCAGCTGCATTAACATGGTCATAGCTGTTTCCTTGCGTATTGGGCGCTCTCCGCTTCCTCGCT
CACTGACTCGCTGCGCTCGGTCGTTCGGGTAAAGCCTGGGGTGCCTAATGAGCAAAAGGCCAGCAAAAGG
CCAGGAACCGTAAAAAGGCCGCGTTGCTGGCGTTTTTCCATAGGCTCCGCCCCCCTGACGAGCATCACAA
AAATCGACGCTCAAGTCAGAGGTGGCGAAACCCGACAGGACTATAAAGATACCAGGCGTTTCCCCCTGGA
AGCTCCCTCGTGCGCTCTCCTGTTCCGACCCTGCCGCTTACCGGATACCTGTCCGCCTTTCTCCCTTCGG
GAAGCGTGGCGCTTTCTCATAGCTCACGCTGTAGGTATCTCAGTTCGGTGTAGGTCGTTCGCTCCAAGCT
GGGCTGTGTGCACGAACCCCCCGTTCAGCCCGACCGCTGCGCCTTATCCGGTAACTATCGTCTTGAGTCC
AACCCGGTAAGACACGACTTATCGCCACTGGCAGCAGCCACTGGTAACAGGATTAGCAGAGCGAGGTATG
TAGGCGGTGCTACAGAGTTCTTGAAGTGGTGGCCTAACTACGGCTACACTAGAAGAACAGTATTTGGTAT
CTGCGCTCTGCTGAAGCCAGTTACCTTCGGAAAAAGAGTTGGTAGCTCTTGATCCGGCAAACAAACCACC
GCTGGTAGCGGTGGTTTTTTTGTTTGCAAGCAGCAGATTACGCGCAGAAAAAAAGGATCTCAAGAAGATC
CTTTGATCTTTTCTACGGGGTCTGACGCTCAGTGGAACGAAAACTCACGTTAAGGGATTTTGGTCATGAG
ATTATCAAAAAGGATCTTCACCTAGATCCTTTTAAATTAAAAATGAAGTTTTAAATCAATCTAAAGTATA
TATGAGTAAACTTGGTCTGACAGTTATTAGAAAAATTCATCCAGCAGACGATAAAACGCAATACGCTGGC
TATCCGGTGCCGCAATGCCATACAGCACCAGAAAACGATCCGCCCATTCGCCGCCCAGTTCTTCCGCAAT
ATCACGGGTGGCCAGCGCAATATCCTGATAACGATCCGCCACGCCCAGACGGCCGCAATCAATAAAGCCG
CTAAAACGGCCATTTTCCACCATAATGTTCGGCAGGCACGCATCACCATGGGTCACCACCAGATCTTCGC
CATCCGGCATGCTCGCTTTCAGACGCGCAAACAGCTCTGCCGGTGCCAGGCCCTGATGTTCTTCATCCAG
ATCATCCTGATCCACCAGGCCCGCTTCCATACGGGTACGCGCACGTTCAATACGATGTTTCGCCTGATGA
TCAAACGGACAGGTCGCCGGGTCCAGGGTATGCAGACGACGCATGGCATCCGCCATAATGCTCACTTTTT
CTGCCGGCGCCAGATGGCTAGACAGCAGATCCTGACCCGGCACTTCGCCCAGCAGCAGCCAATCACGGCC
CGCTTCGGTCACCACATCCAGCACCGCCGCACACGGAACACCGGTGGTGGCCAGCCAGCTCAGACGCGCC
GCTTCATCCTGCAGCTCGTTCAGCGCACCGCTCAGATCGGTTTTCACAAACAGCACCGGACGACCCTGCG
CGCTCAGACGAAACACCGCCGCATCAGAGCAGCCAATGGTCTGCTGCGCCCAATCATAGCCAAACAGACG
TTCCACCCACGCTGCCGGGCTACCCGCATGCAGGCCATCCTGTTCAATCATACTCTTCCTTTTTCAATAT
TATTGAAGCATTTATCAGGGTTATTGTCTCATGAGCGGATACATATTTGAATGTATTTAGAAAAATAAAC
AAATAGGGGTTCCGCGCACATTTCCCCGAAAAGTGCCAC
